Addgene plasmid #39156: HSD17B4
Purpose: Bacterial expression for structure determination; may not be full ORF
Depositing lab: Nicola Burgess-Brown. Depositing organization: University of Oxford.
Backbone
  Vector backbone: pLIC-SGC1
  Backbone manufacturer: SGC
  Vector type: Bacterial Expression
Growth in bacteria
  Bacterial resistance: Ampicillin, 100 μg/mL
  Growth temperature: 37°C
  Growth strain: Mach1
  Copy number: Low Copy
Gene/Insert
  Gene/Insert name: HSD17B4 (alt names: HSD17B4: hydroxysteroid (17-beta) dehydrogenase 4 [RefSeq] (aka MFE-2); PDB:1ZBQ)
  Species: H. sapiens (human)
  Insert size (bp): 1045
  Mutation: codon-optimized
  Entrez Gene: HSD17B4 (a.k.a. DBP, MFE-2, MFP-2, MPF-2, PRLTS1, SDR8C1)
  Tag / fusion protein: His Tev (N terminal on insert)
  Cloning method: Ligation Independent Cloning
  Sequencing primers: 5′ T7; 3′ T7-term
Terms and licenses: Academic/Nonprofit Terms; Industry Terms: Not Available to Industry
How to cite: HSD17B4 was a gift from Nicola Burgess-Brown (Addgene plasmid # 39156 ; http://n2t.net/addgene:39156 ; RRID:Addgene_39156)
