[The description below was written by a language model from this plasmid's Addgene catalogue record.]
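Description:
HSD17B4 is a bacterial expression plasmid built on the pLIC-SGC1 backbone from the SGC, a vector designed for ligation-independent cloning of protein fragments intended for structural studies. It is propagated in E. coli under ampicillin selection and is recorded as low copy. The record does not give a feature table, so the origin of replication and the promoter are not explicitly stated. The listed sequencing primers (T7 forward and T7 terminator reverse) indicate that the insert sits between T7 promoter and terminator regions, which would be consistent with T7 RNA polymerase-driven expression in a suitable host strain.

The insert is a roughly 1 kb, codon-optimized sequence derived from human HSD17B4, which encodes hydroxysteroid (17-beta) dehydrogenase 4, also known as peroxisomal multifunctional enzyme 2 (MFE-2) or D-bifunctional protein. The record cautions that the insert may not be the full open reading frame. This is typical of structural-genomics constructs, where a defined domain or truncated fragment is chosen for solubility and crystallizability. The record does not specify the fragment boundaries. The protein is produced with an N-terminal polyhistidine tag followed by a TEV protease cleavage site. This allows purification by immobilized metal affinity chromatography and subsequent removal of the tag.

The stated purpose is recombinant expression in bacteria for structure determination, and the record links the construct to a deposited Protein Data Bank structure of this enzyme. It is suited to producing purified HSD17B4 fragment for crystallography, biochemical assays or ligand-binding studies.
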