>Addgene plasmid #39156 | HSD17B4 | depositor partial sequence | sequence record 49207 | HSD17B4 sequence 1045 bps
ATGCACCATCATCATCATCATTCTTCTGGTGTAGATCTGGGTACCGAGAACCTGTACTTCCAATCCATGG
GCAGCCCGCTGCGTTTTGATGGCCGTGTGGTGCTGGTGACCGGCGCGGGCGCGGGCCTGGGCCGTGCGTA
TGCGCTGGCGTTTGCGGAACGTGGCGCGCTGGTGGTGGTGAACGATCTGGGCGGTGATTTTAAAGGCGTG
GGCAAAGGCAGCCTGGCGGCCGATAAAGTGGTGGAAGAAATTCGTCGTCGTGGCGGTAAAGCGGTGGCGA
ACTATGATAGCGTGGAAGAAGGCGAAAAAGTGGTGAAAACCGCGCTGGATGCGTTTGGCCGTATTGATGT
GGTGGTGAACAATGCGGGCATTCTGCGTGATCGTAGCTTTGCGCGTATTAGCGATGAAGATTGGGATATT
ATCCATCGTGTGCATCTGCGTGGCAGCTTTCAGGTGACCCGTGCGGCCTGGGAACACATGAAAAAACAGA
AATATGGCCGTATTATCATGACCAGCAGCGCGAGCGGCATTTATGGCAACTTTGGCCAGGCGAACTATAG
CGCGGCCAAACTGGGCCTGCTGGGCCTGGCGAACAGCCTGGCGATTGAAGGCCGTAAAAGCAACATTCAT
TGCAACACCATTGCGCCGAACGCGGGCAGCCGTATGACCCAGACCGTGATGCCGGAAGATCTGGTGGAAG
CGCTGAAACCGGAATATGTGGCGCCGCTGGTGCTGTGGCTGTGCCATGAAAGCTGCGAAGAAAACGGCGG
TCTGTTTGAAGTGGGCGCGGGCTGGATTGGCAAACTGCGTTGGGAACGTACCCTGGGCGCGATTGTGCGT
CAGAAAAACCATCCGATGACCCCGGAAGCGGTGAAAGCGAACTGGAAAAAAATTTGCGATTTTGAAAACG
CGAGCAAACCGCAGAGCATTCAGGAAAGCACCGGCAGCATTATCGAAGTGCTGAGCAAAATTGATAGCGA
AGGCGGTGTGAGCGCGAACCATACCAGCCGTGCGACCAGCACCGCGTGACAGTAAAGGTGGATAC
