>Addgene plasmid #39156 | HSD17B4 | addgene partial sequence | sequence record 52534 | T7_term
GGCTTGTAGCAGCCGGATCTCAGTGGTGGTGGTGGTGGTGCTCGAGTGCGGCCGCAAGCTTGTCGACGGA
GCTCGAATTCGGATCCGTATCCACCTTTACTGTCACGCGGTGCTGGTCGCACGGCTGGTATGGTTCGCGC
TCACACCGCCTTCGCTATCAATTTTGCTCAGCACTTCGATAATGCTGCCGGTGCTTTCCTGAATGCTCTG
CGGTTTGCTCGCGTTTTCAAAATCGCAAATTTTTTTCCAGTTCGCTTTCACCGCTTCCGGGGTCATCGGA
TGGTTTTTCTGACGCACAATCGCGCCCAGGGTACGTTCCCAACGCAGTTTGCCAATCCAGCCCGCGCCCA
CTTCAAACAGACCGCCGTTTTCTTCGCAGCTTTCATGGCACAGCCACAGCACCAGCGGCGCCACATATTC
CGGTTTCAGCGCTTCCACCAGATCTTCCGGCATCACGGTCTGGGTCATACGGCTGCCCGCGTTCGGCGCA
ATGGTGTTGCAATGAATGTTGCTTTTACGGCCTTCAATCGCCAGGCTGTTCGCCAGGCCCAGCAGGCCCA
GTTTGGCCGCGCTATAGTTCGCCTGGCCAAAGTTGCCATAAATGCCGCTCGCGCTGCTGGTCATGATAAT
ACGGCCATATTTCTGTTTTTTCATGTGTTCCCAGGCCGCACGGGTCACCTGAAAGCTGCCACGCAGATGC
ACACGATGGATAATATCCCAATCTTCATCGCTAATACGCGCAAAGCTACGATCACGCAGAATGCCCGCAT
TGTTCACCACCACATCAATACGGCCAAACGCATCCAGCGCGGTTTTCACCACTTTTTCGCCTTCTTCC
