>Addgene plasmid #39156 | HSD17B4 | addgene partial sequence | sequence record 52535 | T7 5'-TAATACGACTCACTATAGGG-3'
GAAATTCCCTCTAGAATAATTTTGTTTAACTTTAAGAAGGAGATATACATATGCACCATCATCATCATCA
TTCTTCTGGTGTAGATCTGGGTACCGAGAACCTGTACTTCCAATCCATGGGCAGCCCGCTGCGTTTTGAT
GGCCGTGTGGTGCTGGTGACCGGCGCGGGCGCGGGCCTGGGCCGTGCGTATGCGCTGGCGTTTGCGGAAC
GTGGCGCGCTGGTGGTGGTGAACGATCTGGGCGGTGATTTTAAAGGCGTGGGCAAAGGCAGCCTGGCGGC
CGATAAAGTGGTGGAAGAAATTCGTCGTCGTGGCGGTAAAGCGGTGGCGAACTATGATAGCGTGGAAGAA
GGCGAAAAAGTGGTGAAAACCGCGCTGGATGCGTTTGGCCGTATTGATGTGGTGGTGAACAATGCGGGCA
TTCTGCGTGATCGTAGCTTTGCGCGTATTAGCGATGAAGATTGGGATATTATCCATCGTGTGCATCTGCG
TGGCAGCTTTCAGGTGACCCGTGCGGCCTGGGAACACATGAAAAAACAGAAATATGGCCGTATTATCATG
ACCAGCAGCGCGAGCGGCATTTATGGCAACTTTGGCCAGGCGAACTATAGCGCGGCCAAACTGGGCCTGC
TGGGCCTGGCGAACAGCCTGGCGATTGAAGGCCGTAAAAGCAACATTCATTGCAACACCATTGCGCCGAA
CGCGGGCAGCCGTATGACCCAGACCGTGATGCCGGAAGATCTGGTGGAAGCGCTGAAACCGGAATATGTG
GCGCCGCTGGTGCTGTGGCTGTGCCATGAAAGCTGCGAAGAAAACGGCGGTCTGTTTGAAGTGGGCGCGG
GCTGGATTGGCAAACTGCGTTGGGAACGTA
